>Addgene plasmid #199335 | zCREST3:Cas9green; T3_gRNA | addgene full sequence | sequence record 391225 | Addgene NGS Result
TTTTCGGGGAAATGTGCGCGGAACCCCTATTTGTTTATTTTTCTAAATACATTCAAATATGTATCCGCTC
ATGAGACAATAACCCTGATAAATGCTTCAATAATATTGAAAAAGGAAGAGTATGAGTATTCAACATTTCC
GTGTCGCCCTTATTCCCTTTTTTGCGGCATTTTGCCTTCCTGTTTTTGCTCACCCAGAAACGCTGGTGAA
AGTAAAAGATGCTGAAGATCAGTTGGGTGCACGAGTGGGTTACATCGAACTGGATCTCAACAGCGGTAAG
ATCCTTGAGAGTTTTCGCCCCGAAGAACGTTTTCCAATGATGAGCACTTTTAAAGTTCTGCTATGTGGCG
CGGTATTATCCCGTATTGACGCCGGGCAAGAGCAACTCGGTCGCCGCATACACTATTCTCAGAATGACTT
GGTTGAGTACTCACCAGTCACAGAAAAGCATCTTACGGATGGCATGACAGTAAGAGAATTATGCAGTGCT
GCCATAACCATGAGTGATAACACTGCGGCCAACTTACTTCTGACAACGATCGGAGGACCGAAGGAGCTAA
CCGCTTTTTTGCACAACATGGGGGATCATGTAACTCGCCTTGATCGTTGGGAACCGGAGCTGAATGAAGC
CATACCAAACGACGAGCGTGACACCACGATGCCTGTAGCAATGGCAACAACGTTGCGCAAACTATTAACT
GGCGAACTACTTACTCTAGCTTCCCGGCAACAATTAATAGACTGGATGGAGGCGGATAAAGTTGCAGGAC
CACTTCTGCGCTCGGCCCTTCCGGCTGGCTGGTTTATTGCTGATAAATCTGGAGCCGGTGAGCGTGGGTC
TCGCGGTATCATTGCAGCACTGGGGCCAGATGGTAAGCCCTCCCGTATCGTAGTTATCTACACGACGGGG
AGTCAGGCAACTATGGATGAACGAAATAGACAGATCGCTGAGATAGGTGCCTCACTGATTAAGCATTGGT
AACTGTCAGACCAAGTTTACTCATATATACTTTAGATTGATTTAAAACTTCATTTTTAATTTAAAAGGAT
CTAGGTGAAGATCCTTTTTGATAATCTCATGACCAAAATGCCTTAACGTGAGTTTTCGTTCCACTGAGCG
TCAGACCCCGTAGAAAAGATCAAAGGATCTTCTTGAGATCCTTTTTTTCTGCGCGTAATCTGCTGCTTGC
AAACAAAAAAACCACCGCTACCAGCGGTGGTTTGTTTGCCGGATCAAGAGCTACCAACTCTTTTTCCGAA
GGTAACTGGCTTCAGCAGAGCGCAGATACCAAATACTGTTCTTCTAGTGTAGCCGTAGTTAGGCCACCAC
TTCAAGAACTCTGTAGCACCGCCTACATACCTCGCTCTGCTAATCCTGTTACCAGTGGCTGCTGCCAGTG
GCGATAAGTCGTGTCTTACCGGGTTGGACTCAAGACGATAGTTACCGGATAAGGCGCAGCGGTCGGGCTG
AACGGGGGGTTCGTGCACACAGCCCAGCTTGGAGCGAACGACCTACACCGAACTGAGATACCTACAGCGT
GAGCTATGAGAAAGCGCCACGCTTCCCGAAGGGAGAAAGGCGGACAGGTATCCGGTAAGCGGCAGGGTCG
GAACAGGAGAGCGCACGAGGGAGCTTCCAGGGGGAAACGCCTGGTATCTTTATAGTCCTGTCGGGTTTCG
CCACCTCTGACTTGAGCGTCGATTTTTGTGATGCTCGTCAGGGGGGCGGAGCCTATGGAAAAACGCCAGC
AACGCGGCCTTTTTACGGTTCCTGGCCTTTTGCTGGCCTTTTGCTCACATGTTCTTTCCTGCGTTATCCC
CTGATTCTGTGGATAACCGTATTACCGCCTTTGAGTGAGCTGATACCGCTCGCCGCAGCCGAACGACCGA
GCGCAGCGAGTCAGTGAGCGAGGAAGCGGAAGAGCGCCCAATACGCAAACCGCCTCTCCCCGCGCGTTGG
CCGATTCATTAATGCAGCTGGCACGACAGGTTTCCCGACTGGAAAGCGGGCAGTGAGCGCAACGCAATTA
ATGTGAGTTAGCTCACTCATTAGGCACCCCAGGCTTTACACTTTATGCTTCCGGCTCGTATGTTGTGTGG
AATTGTGAGCGGATAACAATTTCACACAGGAAACAGCTATGACCATGATTACGCCAAGCGCGCAATTAAC
CCTCACTAAAGGGAACAAAAGCTGGAGCTCCACCGCGGTGGCGGCCGCTCTAGAACTAGTGGATCTGCTG
GGCTTGCTGAAGGTAGGGGGTCAAGAACCAGAGGTGTAAAGTACTTGAGTAATTTTACTTGATTACTGTA
CTTAAGTATTATTTTTGGGGATTTTTACTTTACTTGAGTACAATTAAAAATCAATACTTTTACTTTTACT
TAATTACATTTTTTTAGAAAAAAAAGTACTTTTTACTCCTTACAATTTTATTTACAGTCAAAAAGTACTT
ATTTTTTGGAGATCACTTCATTCTATTTTCCCTTGCTATTACCAAACCAATTGAATTGCGCTGATGCCCA
GTTTAATTTAAATGTTATTTATTCTGCCTATGAAAATCGTTTTCACATTATATGAAATTGGTCAGACATG
TTCATTGGTCCTTTGGAAGTGACGTCATGTCACATCTATTACCACAATGCACAGCACCTTGACCTGGAAA
TTAGGGAAATTATAACAGTCAATCAGTGGAAGAAAATGGAGGAAGTATGTGATTCATCAGCAGCTGCGAG
CAGCACAGTCCAAAATCAGCCACAGGATCAAGAGCACCCGTGGCCGTATCTTCGCAGATCTAAAGCTTAA
ATCAGTTGTGTTAAATAAGAGACATTCAAAATAAATGTAAATGAGCTCTCCAAATCAGCAGACTTAACAT
TCTTTAAAATGATTGATTCAATAGTGATAAAAATCAGGCATAGCCAGTTGTAACTTTAGATAAATTACAG
AAAATGTCAAATACAGAGAACCGATTCTTTTTTATGATACATCCAAGCACACATTTAACACAATCCAGGC
AAACCCCGAATTTCACAGTCACAAGCACTGTTTGTACAAGAGCTTTGCCTAAGGACACACAGTCTCTATA
AGTCCAGGTCGTTGGTTTCACTCTTATTTTAAACATGTGACATTTTTCCTGCCATCCTGTCTTAGGCTGC
TGTTTGCTTCATTCCATGTCACATTAAATTCCTCAGTAGCACCTTTTACACACACAGCCAATCTTTTCCA
GAAAATTCAATTGCTTTGAAGAGATAATGTGTGAACAAATCCATTTAGAAAAGGAAAATTAAGAATTTGT
AAAATCATCTGTAAATTGTTGGCATTCTTCTGTATATGAACATCACATCATTTACAGGTAAAGGTCTGGT
CATTAATTATATGACAATTTACTGGTATTATTTTGTGAAAGGGGCTATTTTCAATGCGTTCATCCATCCT
TTTCATCCCTCAAATCTCTCATTCACGTCCCCCTCCCCATCTGCACACTTTATCTCATTTCCACCCTGCT
GGAATCTGAGCACTTGTGCAGTTATCAGGGCTCCTGTATTTAGGAGGCTCTGGGTGTCCATGTAGGGGAC
GAACAGAAACACTGCAGACCTTTATAGAAGAACAATTGATAAGAGTCCTCATACATAAAGACTCCATTAG
TAAGCCAGTGACCCAGGAGCCCAGACCAACAGCAAAGCAGACAGTGACCATGGTGAGCAAGGGCGAAGAG
CTGTTCACCGGGGTGGTGCCCATCCTGGTCGAGCTGGACGGCGACGTAAACGGCCACAAGTTCAGCGTGT
CCGGCGAGGGCGAGGGCGATGCCACCTACGGCAAGCTGACCCTGAAGTTCATCTGCACCACCGGCAAGCT
GCCCGTGCCCTGGCCCACCCTCGTGACCACCCTGACCTACGGCGTGCAGTGCTTCAGCCGCTACCCCGAC
CACATGAAGCAGCACGACTTCTTCAAGTCCGCCATGCCCGAAGGCTACGTCCAGGAGCGCACCATCTTCT
TCAAGGACGACGGCAACTACAAGACCCGCGCCGAGGTGAAGTTCGAGGGCGACACCCTGGTGAACCGCAT
CGAGCTGAAGGGCATCGACTTCAAGGAGGACGGCAACATCCTGGGGCACAAGCTGGAGTACAACTACAAC
AGCCACAACGTCTATATCATGGCCGACAAGCAGAAGAACGGCATCAAGGTGAACTTCAAGATCCGCCACA
ACATCGAGGACGGCAGCGTGCAGCTCGCCGACCACTACCAGCAGAACACCCCCATCGGCGACGGCCCCGT
GCTGCTGCCCGACAACCACTACCTGAGCACCCAGTCCGCCCTGAGCAAAGACCCCAACGAGAAGCGCGAT
CACATGGTCCTGCTGGAGTTCGTGACCGCCGCCGGGATCACTCTCGGCATGGACGAGCTGTACAAGTAAA
GCGGCCCCTCTCGAGCCTCTAGAACTATAGTGAGTCGTATTACGTAGATCCAGACATGATAAGATACATT
GATGAGTTTGGACAAACCACAACTAGAATGCAGTGAAAAAAATGCTTTATTTGTGAAATTTGTGATGCTA
TTGCTTTATTTGTAACCATTATAAGCTGCAATAAACAAGAGATCTGATCTAGAGGATCATAATCAGCCAT
ACCACATTTGTAGAGGTTTTACTTGCTTTAAAAAACCTCCCACACCTCCCCCTGAACCTGAAACATAAAA
TGAATGCAATTGTTGTTGTTAACTTGTTTATTGCAGCTTATAATGGTTACAAATAAAGCAATAGCATCAC
AAATTTCACAAATAAAGCATTTTTTTCACTGCATTCTAGTTGTGGTTTGTCCAAACTCATCAATGTATCT
TATCATGTCTGGATCATCATCGATGCGTCTTTTGTTCTGGTCATCAAGGAGGGGGGAATGTTCTGCGCAT
GCCTGTGGGGGAGGGAGAAGGACACGTCACTGAAAACGTCCCTGCATCACACCGAGACACCCAATCACTC
AAGCCGAGACCAGATAATTTTGCATATGCTTTAAAGTTTGAAAAATACCACGGTAAACCCTCACACAAAC
TCTGGATTTGAGATCTTTCAGGTTTTATCAGTTTGCAGGTTTATGTCACCATGATATAGGGTCAGACTTG
ATCTAAGGGAGCTGAATAAGTGGTTTAGTCACTCACCACCTCCCAAAAACATACCCAGAAGTCCCTGGTA
TATATAGCTCTCCCTCCAGCTCTTGGTTCGGGACGGTGACAGCTCCGAGGTTTTAGAGCTAGAAATAGCA
AGTTAAAATAAGGCTAGTCCGTTATCAACTTGAAAAAGTGGCACCGAGTCGGTGCTTTTTTGGTACCGTA
AAACGACGGCCAGTGAATTATCAACTATGTATAATAAAGTTGCTGGCATACACTCACTTCCACTAATAAA
ATGAGAATATTTTCAATGCAGAACATCTGTATGGAGCACTTTAGATTCACACAGTTCACCTGATCAATCA
AATATAAATATGTCAAGATCAAAAACAATGTGCACTCACCAAGTCAATGCACAGACAATATCAGTGTGTG
GTGTGTTATTTCACAGAAACTAACTGCACATCTAAAAATAATAAACCTACCGTGAGAAGGAGAGTACAAA
GTGAACGTGGCATACACAGAGTGAGCCGATCCGAGCAGCAAAGCCATGTAGCAAAGACAAAGAAAAACAT
CAGGCAGGAAATTTGGGCAACATTTTATTTATAGGCTTTATCTTTTCAGAACATCAAATCTCAACAGTCT
CCACAGGTTTTGACATGTTCAGTTAACGGTGGCTGAGACTTAATAGCCACTTTGTACAAGAAAGCTGGGT
GCTATGACCATGATTACGCCAAGCGCGCAATTAACCCTCACTAAAGGGAACAAAAGCTGGAGCTCCACCG
CGGTGGCGGCCGCTTACTTGTACAGCTCGTCCATGCCGAGAGTGATCCCGGCGGCGGTCACGAACTCCAG
CAGGACCATGTGATCGCGCTTCTCGTTGGGGTCTTTGCTCAGGGCGGACTGGGTGCTCAGGTAGTGGTTG
TCGGGCAGCAGCACGGGGCCGTCGCCGATGGGGGTGTTCTGCTGGTAGTGGTCGGCGAGCTGCACGCTGC
CGTCCTCGATGTTGTGGCGGATCTTGAAGTTCACCTTGATGCCGTTCTTCTGCTTGTCGGCCATGATATA
GACGTTGTGGCTGTTGTAGTTGTACTCCAGCTTGTGCCCCAGGATGTTGCCGTCCTCCTTGAAGTCGATG
CCCTTCAGCTCGATGCGGTTCACCAGGGTGTCGCCCTCGAACTTCACCTCGGCGCGGGTCTTGTAGTTGC
CGTCGTCCTTGAAGAAGATGGTGCGCTCCTGGACGTAGCCTTCGGGCATGGCGGACTTGAAGAAGTCGTG
CTGCTTCATGTGGTCGGGGTAGCGGCTGAAGCACTGCACGCCGTAGGTCAGGGTGGTCACGAGGGTGGGC
CAGGGCACGGGCAGCTTGCCGGTGGTGCAGATGAACTTCAGGGTCAGCTTGCCGTAGGTGGCATCGCCCT
CGCCCTCGCCGGACACGCTGAACTTGTGGCCGTTTACGTCGCCGTCCAGCTCGACCAGGATGGGCACCAC
CCCGGTGAACAGCTCTTCGCCCTTGCTCACCATTCTAGAAGGGCCGGGATTCTCTTCCACGTCACCGCAT
GTCAGCAGACTGCCTCTGCCCTCTCCGCCACCAGACCTCACCTTTCTCTTCTTCTTAGGGGATCCCACCG
GTGAGTCGCCACCCAGCTGAGACAGGTCAATCCTTGTTTCGTACAGGCCGGTAATACTCTGATGGATCAG
TGTAGCGTCCAGCACCTCCTTAGTGGAGGTGTACCTCTTTCTATCGATTGTAGTGTCGAAGTACTTGAAA
GCTGCAGGTGCGCCCAGGTTTGTCAGAGTGAACAGATGAATGATATTTTCGGCCTGCTCCCTGATGGGCT
TATCTCTGTGTTTGTTGTAAGCAGACAGGACCTTATCCAGATTTGCGTCGGCCAGGATCACTCTTTTAGA
GAACTCGCTAATCTGTTCAATGATCTCGTCCAGATAATGCTTGTGCTGCTCCACAAACAGCTGTTTCTGT
TCGTTATCCTCTGGAGATCCTTTCAGCTTCTCGTAGTGGCTTGCCAGATACAGGAAGTTCACGTACTTAG
AAGGCAGGGCCAGTTCATTGCCTTTCTGCAGCTCTCCAGCGCTTGCCAGCATGCGTTTCCTGCCGTTTTC
CAGCTCAAACAGACTGTACTTGGGCAGTTTAATGATCAGGTCTTTCTTCACTTCCTTATAACCTTTGGCC
TCCAGAAAATCGATTGGGTTCTTCTCGAAAGAGCTTCTCTCCATAATTGTGATACCCAGCAGCTCCTTGA
CAGATTTCAGTTTCTTGCTTTTGCCCTTCTCCACCTTAGCGACCACCAGGACGGAGTATGCCACAGTGGG
AGAGTCAAAGCCTCCATACTTCTTAGGGTCCCAGTCTTTCTTTCTAGCGATCAGCTTATCAGAGTTGCGT
TTTGGCAGAATACTTTCTTTTGAGAAACCGCCTGTCTGCACCTCAGTTTTCTTGACGATATTCACTTGAG
GCATGCTCAGGACCTTCCTCACGGTTGCAAAATCTCTGCCTTTGTCCCACACGATTTCGCCTGTCTCTCC
GTTTGTCTCAATCAGGGGCCTTTTGCGGATTTCTCCATTGGCCAGGGTGATCTCTGTCTTAAAGAAATTC
ATGATGTTTGAGTAAAAGAAATACTTGGCAGTAGCTTTTCCAATTTCCTGCTCGGACTTGGCGATCATTT
TTCTGACATCGTACACCTTATAGTCTCCGTACACGAATTCGCTCTCCAGTTTTGGGTATTTCTTGATCAG
TGCGGTACCGACCACGGCGTTCAGGTATGCGTCATGGGCATGGTGATAATTGTTAATCTCGCGGACCTTA
TAAAACTGGAAATCTTTCCTAAAGTCGCTGACCAGTTTACTCTTCAGGGTAATGACCTTCACTTCTCTGA
TCAGTTTGTCATTCTCATCGTACTTTGTGTTCATGCGACTATCCAGAATCTGTGCGACGTGTTTAGTGAT
CTGGCGTGTTTCCACCAGCTGCCTCTTGATGAATCCAGCTTTGTCCAGTTCTGACAGTCCACCGCGCTCT
GCTTTTGTCAGGTTATCAAACTTCCTCTGAGTGATCAGTTTGGCATTCAGCAGCTGTCTCCAGTAGTTCT
TCATTTTCTTGACCACTTCCTCACTAGGGACATTATCTGATTTTCCTCTGTTTTTGTCGGACCTGGTCAG
CACCTTGTTGTCAATGCTGTCATCTTTGATGAAACTCTGGGGGACGATATGATCCACGTCGTAATCAGAC
AGCCTGTTAATATCCAGCTCCTGGTCCACGTACATATCTCTTCCATTCTGCAGATAGTACAGATACAGCT
TCTCATTCTGCAGCTGTGTGTTTTCCACTGGGTGCTCTTTCAGGATCTGGCTACCCAGCTCCTTAATGCC
TTCCTCGATTCTTTTCATCCTCTCTCTACTGTTCTTCTGACCCTTCTGGGTTGTCTGATTTTCGCGAGCC
ATCTCAATCACGATGTTTTCGGGCTTATGGCCCATGACTTTCACCAGCTCATCGACGATTTTCACTGTCT
GCAGAATGCCTTTCTTGATGGCTGGGCTTCCAGCCAGGTTTGCAATCTGCTCATGCAGGGAGTGGCCCTG
TCCAGACACCTGAGCCTTCTGGATGTCCTCTTTGAAGGTCAGACTGTCATCGTGAATCAGCTGCATAAAA
TTGCGGTTGGCGAAGCCATCACTTTTCAGAAAGTCCAGGATTGTCTTTCCTGACTGTTTATCCCTAATGC
CGTTGATCAGCTTCCTGCTCAGTCTACCCCAGCCAGTGTAGCGCCTTCTCTTCAGCTGTTTCATCACCTT
GTCATCGAACAGATGAGCATAGGTTTTCAGTCTTTCCTCGATCATTCCTCTGTCCTCAAACAGGGTCAGT
GTCAGCACAATGTCTTCCAGGATATCCTCATTTTCCTCGTTGTCCAGGAAGTCTTTATCCTTAATGATCT
TCAGCAGATCGTGGTAAGCGCCCAGGCTTGCGTTAAATCTGTCTTCGACTCCGCTGATCTCCACGGAATC
GAAGCATTCAATTTTCTTGAAGTAGTCCTCCTTCAGCTGCTTGACAGTCACTTTCCTGTTGGTTTTAAAC
AGCAGATCCACGATTGCTTTCTTCTGCTCTCCTGACAGGAAGGCTGGCTTTCTCATGCCCTCGGTGACGT
ATTTCACCTTTGTCAGTTCGTTATAGACAGTGAAATACTCGTACAGCAGGGAGTGCTTAGGCAGCACTTT
CTCATTGGGCAGGTTTTTGTCAAAATTAGTCATTCTCTCGATGAAGGACTGTGCAGAGGCGCCCTTATCG
ACCACTTCCTCGAAGTTCCAAGGAGTAATGGTTTCCTCGGATTTGCGAGTCATCCAGGCAAATCTGCTGT
TTCCGCGAGCCAGTGGACCCACATAGTAAGGGATTCTGAAGGTCAGAATTTTTTCGATCTTCTCGCGGTT
ATCTTTCAGAAAGGGGTAGAAGTCTTCCTGGCGCCTCAGGATAGCGTGCAGCTCTCCCAGATGAATCTGG
TGTGGGATGGAACCGTTATCAAATGTGCGCTGCTTCCTCAGCAGGTCCTCTCTATTCAGTTTCACCAGCA
GTTCCTCAGTTCCGTCCATCTTCTCCAGAATAGGTTTGATAAACTTGTAGAATTCCTCCTGTGATGCGCC
TCCGTCGATATAACCGGCGTAGCCGTTCTTGGACTGATCAAAGAAAATTTCCTTGTACTTCTCTGGCAGC
TGCTGCCTGACCAGAGCCTTCAGCAGGGTCAGATCCTGATGGTGCTCGTCATATCTCTTGATCATGCTGG
CACTCAGAGGTGCTTTTGTAATCTCGCTGTTCACTCTCAGAATATCTGACAGCAGGATTGCGTCGGACAG
ATTTTTGGCAGCCAGGAACAGGTCAGCGTACTGATCTCCGATCTGTGCCAGCAGGTTATCCAGGTCATCG
TCATATGTGTCCTTTGACAGCTGCAGTTTGGCGTCCTCAGCCAGATCAAAATTGCTTTTGAAGTTAGGAG
TCAGGCCCAGACTCAGAGCGATCAGATTTCCAAACAGACCGTTCCTCTTTTCTCCGGGCAGCTGTGCAAT
CAGGTTCTCCAGTCTGCGTGACTTGGACAGCCTGGCTGACAGGATAGCTTTTGCGTCCACTCTGGAAGCA
TTAATAGGGTTTTCCTCAAACAGCTGATTGTAAATCTGGACCAGCTGGATGAACAGCTTGTCCACATCGG
AATTGTCGGGGTTCAGATCGCCCTCGATCAGAAAATGACCCCTGAACTTAATCATGTGGGCCAGAGCCAG
ATAGATCAGTCTCAGGTCGGCTTTATCAGTAGAGTCAGCCAGTTTCTTGCGCAGATGATAGATGGTTGGG
TATTTTTCGTGATAGGCGACCTCGTCCACAATGTTTCCAAAGATAGGATGGCGCTCGTGTTTCTTATCTT
CCTCGACCAGGAAACTTTCCTCCAGCCTATGAAAGAATGAATCGTCCACCTTAGCCATTTCGTTAGAGAA
AATCTCCTGCAGGTAACAGATTCTATTCTTCCTTCTGGTATAGCGCCTTCTTGCTGTTCTTTTCAGGCGT
GTTGCTTCGGCAGTCTCTCCAGAACCGAACAGCAGGGCTCCAATCAGATTTTTCTTGATGCTGTGCCTGT
CGGTGTTACCCAGCACCTTAAATTTCTTGCTAGGGACCTTGTAGTCGTCTGTAATCACTGCCCAACCCAC
GGAGTTAGTTCCAATATCCAGGCCGATGCTATACTTCTTATCCATGCTTCCCACCTTTCTCTTCTTCTTA
GGTGGAGAAGCCATGGTGGCGTCGACCTCGAGGGGGGGCCCGGTACCCAATTCGCCCTATAGTGAGTCGT
ATTACGCGCGCTCACTGGCCGTCGTTTTACAAGCCTGCTTTTTTGTACAAACTTGGCCTGCTGCTGGTGT
CATTTACTGGCTGAACGATGATCAGCAAACTCAGATGTCTTATTTATCTTGAGCTGAATCTGAACCGGAC
TGTTCAGCACTGAATCTATAGGCCGATTGTGTGTGTGTGTGTGTGTGTGTAGCAACAATTCTGATAAAAG
CTTGACTCTCGCGGCCTAATTGATTTATTTACAGTGATCCGGTCTTAGTGGGAAGCCCCTTTCATGTTGA
TTGATCACCGCAACATGCAGCAGATTTAACAGCACAACAAACCTTTTTGTACTAATGACCCAGGAGCATT
AAAGCTCTCGGGCAACGTCTCCATTCACGCAAAAGTGTGGATTTGCAGCTCACGTGAGAGAGGTGACTTG
GTTTATGTGTTCCTATGAAGCTGCCCATAATGAACAATTTCTCCTAATGGCAAATTATCCCTGTTTCTCT
TTCCTGAAGCCGAGGCCCCTGCAAATTGATGTATCTGTCCTCCGAGGGTTTCACCGTCACATTACGGCGT
TTTAAAATATTAATATGAGAGTGCATTTAGCCAGGAGTAGCGAGGCACGTTGCTTTCATGTAGGTCACAA
GAGACTGACTCCCTCTCCCTCTGTCTGTTTCTGTCTGTCTCTTTCATTTTATCTCTCTCTCTCTTTCTTT
TCTCCTTTCTCGCTCTCTTTTTCATCTGGCTAGTTCAGATATTCTGTTTTTTTTTGTAAATAACTGAATG
AAGAGTTGATATATATATTTGTGTATGTGTGTGTGTGTGTATGTTTGCTATTATTTAGATTTTCTGACTT
TCTTTGCTTGGCATTCAGTGTGTAGAGGTGCCCTCTCAAACACTGATTAAAGCAGACGACGTGTCACATC
CTGTTACCAACTTTTCTATACAAAGTTGATAGCTTGGCGTAATCATGGTCATAGCTGTTTCCTGCTCGAG
GGCCCATCTGGCCTGTGTTTCAGACACCAGGGAGTCTCTGCTCACGTTTCCTGCTATTTGCAGCCTCTCT
ATCAAGACTAATACACCTCTTCCCGCATCGGCTGCCTGTGAGAGGCTTTTCAGCACTGCAGGATTGCTTT
TCAGCCCCAAAAGAGCTAGGCTTGACACTAACAATTTTGAGAATCAGCTTCTACTGAAGTTAAATCTGAG
GTTTTACAACTTTGAGTAGCGTGTACTGGCATTAGATTGTCTGTCTTATAGTTTGATAATTAAATACAAA
CAGTTCTAAAGCAGGATAAAACCTTGTATGCATTTCATTTAATGTTTTTTGAGATTAAAAGCTTAAACAA
GAATCTCTAGTTTTCTTTCTTGCTTTTACTTTTACTTCCTTAATACTCAAGTACAATTTTAATGGAGTAC
TTTTTTACTTTTACTCAAGTAAGATTCTAGCCAGATACTTTTACTTTTAATTGAGTAAAATTTTCCCTAA
GTACTTGTACTTTCACTTGAGTAAAATTTTTGAGTACTTTTTACACCTCTGTCAAGAACTCCTGGACAAA
CCTCTGACCTGTGTGGAACAGAGTGGATATGGGTGTCTGAACAGATATTCACGTCTTTTGCAGATCAGAG
GGCATTTCTGGTGTTGTGCAATGACCTGGGTCCAACAGGTAGGCGTACTCGTATCCAAGAGCATTGTTGG
ACAGGAGGTAGTCTCCATTCCTATAAAGAGGAAGGAATGGCACCATGTAGTAGCCGTCATTGTGGCCAAT
TGGTGCATTGGTACGTGGGTAGATGGACCGGGGAGGCTGATGAGTTCTTAGCCAGC
[86 nt withheld, positions 12727-12812]
A
[49 nt withheld, positions 12814-12862]
CCTTTGACGTTGGAGTCCACGTTCTTT
[37 nt withheld, positions 12890-12926]
ACCCTATCTCGGTCTATTCTTTTGATTTATAAGGGATTTTGCCGATTTCGGCCTATTGGTTAAAAAATGA
GCTGATTTAACAAAAATTTAACGCGAATTTTAACAAAATATTAACGCTTACAATTTAGGTGGCAC
Features (pLannotate 1.2.2; 28 found; start..end, strand, type, name):
     17..121     +  promoter       AmpR promoter: bla
    122..982     +  CDS            AmpR: β-lactamase; bla; confers resistance to ampicillin, carbenicillin, and related antibiotics
   1153..1741    +  rep_origin     ori: high-copy-number ColE1/pMB1/pBR322/pUC origin of replication
   1924..2016    +  CDS            lacI (fragment): lac repressor; lacI; The lac repressor binds to the lac operator to inhibit transcription in E. coli. This inhibition can be relieved by adding lactose or isopropyl-β-D-thiogalactopyranoside (IPTG).
   2029..2050    +  protein_bind   CAP binding site: CAP binding activates transcription in the presence of cAMP. E. coli catabolite activator protein
   2065..2095    +  promoter       lac promoter: promoter for the E. coli lac operon
   2099..2121    +  protein_bind   lac operator (fragment): The lac repressor binds to the lac operator to inhibit transcription in E. coli. This inhibition can be relieved by adding lactose or isopropyl-β-D-thiogalactopyranoside (IPTG). lac repressor encoded by lacI
   2164..2182    +  promoter       T3 promoter: promoter for bacteriophage T3 RNA polymerase
   2195..2235    +  misc_feature   MCS (fragment): pBluescript multiple cloning site
   3690..4406    +  CDS            EGFP: EGFP is a basic (constitutively fluorescent) green fluorescent protein published in 1996, derived from Aequorea victoria. It is reported to be a rapidly-maturing weak dimer with moderate acid sensitivity.
   4435..4452    -  promoter       T7 promoter (fragment): promoter for bacteriophage T7 RNA polymerase
   4457..4589    -  polyA_signal   SV40 poly(A) signal: SV40 polyadenylation signal
   4605..4688    +  CDS            large T antigen (fragment): large T antigen from SV40 (simian virus 40)
   4711..4845    +  polyA_signal   SV40 poly(A) signal: SV40 polyadenylation signal
   5230..5305    +  misc_RNA       gRNA scaffold: guide RNA scaffold for the Streptococcus pyogenes CRISPR/Cas9 system
   5318..5338    -  CDS            lacZα (fragment): LacZα fragment of β-galactosidase; lacZ fragment
   5787..5807    +  protein_bind   attB2: mutant version of attB; core recombination site for the Gateway® BP reaction BP Clonase™
   5839..5857    +  promoter       T3 promoter: promoter for bacteriophage T3 RNA polymerase
   5870..5894    +  misc_feature   MCS (fragment): pBluescript multiple cloning site
   5897..6613    -  CDS            EGFP: EGFP is a basic (constitutively fluorescent) green fluorescent protein published in 1996, derived from Aequorea victoria. It is reported to be a rapidly-maturing weak dimer with moderate acid sensitivity.
   6725..10825   -  CDS            cas9: CAS9_STRP1 - Also known as csn1 From Streptococcus pyogenes serotype M1.
  10870..10897   +  misc_feature   MCS (fragment): pBluescript multiple cloning site
  10906..10924   -  promoter       T7 promoter: promoter for bacteriophage T7 RNA polymerase
  10932..10952   +  CDS            lacZα (fragment): LacZα fragment of β-galactosidase; lacZ fragment
  10955..10975   -  protein_bind   attB1: mutant version of attB; core recombination site for the Gateway® BP reaction BP Clonase™
  11838..11858   -  protein_bind   attB4: mutant version of attB; core recombination site for the Gateway® BP reaction BP Clonase™
  12440..12724   -  CDS            tyr (fragment): TYRO_ORYLA - Also known as tyro. Experimental evidence at transcript level: Swiss-Prot protein existence level 2. This is a copper-containing oxidase that functions in the formation of pigments such as melanins and other polyphenolic compounds. From Oryzias latipes (Japanese rice fish) (Japanese killifish).
  12727..13052   +  rep_origin     M13 ori (fragment) (sequence partly withheld): M13 bacteriophage origin of replication; arrow indicates direction of (+) strand synthesis
