[The description below was written by a language model from this plasmid's Addgene catalogue record and pLannotate feature annotations shown in this document.]
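Description:
zCREST3:Cas9green; T3_gRNA (also called pDEL161) is a 13,061 nt Tol2 transposon transgenesis plasmid for zebrafish, built on the pDestTol2CG2-U6:gRNA destination backbone. It is propagated in E. coli through a high-copy ColE1/pUC-type origin and selected with ampicillin through the β-lactamase gene. pBluescript-derived remnants (lac promoter and operator, T3 and T7 promoters, MCS fragments, a partial M13 origin) are also annotated. The Tol2 arms are not called out by name. A fragment matched to medaka tyrosinase may correspond to Tol2-associated sequence, since that element was originally found in the medaka tyrosinase locus, but the record does not confirm this.

The main payload lies on the minus strand between Gateway attB4, attB1 and attB2 sites, which indicates multisite Gateway assembly. The unannotated interval between attB4 and attB1 is where the zebrafish zCREST3 enhancer would be expected to sit. It is followed by the Streptococcus pyogenes Cas9 coding sequence and then an EGFP coding sequence, in keeping with the "Cas9green" name. The linker between Cas9 and EGFP is not annotated, so the table does not show whether they are fused or separated by a cleavage peptide. A separate cassette carries an S. pyogenes gRNA scaffold preceded by the 20 bp nrg1 type III spacer. According to the backbone name and stated purpose it is driven ubiquitously by a U6 promoter, which is also not annotated. A second, plus-strand EGFP with SV40 polyadenylation signals probably serves as the backbone's transgenesis marker, though its promoter is not identified in the table.

The construct is intended for cell-type-specific knockout in transgenic zebrafish. The guide is present everywhere, while Cas9 is restricted to sensory neurons, so nrg1 type III is disrupted only in those cells.
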