Addgene plasmid #199335: zCREST3:Cas9green; T3_gRNA
Purpose: pDEL161; transgenic construct to express cell-specific Cas9 in sensory neurons; ubiquitous nrg1 type III sgRNA
Depositing lab: William Talbot. Depositing organization: Stanford University. Publication: Unmyelinated sensory neurons use Neuregulin signals to promote myelination of interneurons in the CNS. Lysko DE, Talbot WS. Cell Rep. 2022 Nov 15;41(7):111669. doi: 10.1016/j.celrep.2022.111669. PubMed 36384112.
Backbone
  Vector backbone: pDestTol2CG2-U6:gRNA
  Vector type: Tol2 destination vector
Growth in bacteria
  Bacterial resistance: Ampicillin, 100 μg/mL
  Growth temperature: 37°C
  Growth strain: DH5alpha
  Copy number: Unknown
Gene/Insert 1
  Gene/Insert name: zCREST3
  Species: D. rerio (zebrafish)
Gene/Insert 2
  Gene/Insert name: Cas9
Gene/Insert 3
  Gene/Insert name: nrg1 type III sgRNA
  Species: D. rerio (zebrafish)
  Insert size (bp): 20
Terms and licenses: Academic/Nonprofit Terms; Industry Terms: Not Available to Industry
How to cite: zCREST3:Cas9green; T3_gRNA was a gift from William Talbot (Addgene plasmid # 199335 ; http://n2t.net/addgene:199335 ; RRID:Addgene_199335)
